>Addgene plasmid #152769 | pGBW-m4133471 | depositor full sequence | sequence record 295781 | Full Sequence
CACCATGAAAATTATTCTTTTCTTGGCACTGATAACACTCGCTACTTGTGAGCTTTATCACTACCAAGAG
TGTGTTAGAGGTACAACAGTACTTTTAAAAGAACCTTGCTCTTCTGGAACATACGAGGGCAATTCACCAT
TTCATCCTCTAGCTGATAACAAATTTGCACTGACTTGCTTTAGCACTCAATTTGCTTTTGCTTGTCCTGA
CGGCGTAAAACACGTCTATCAGTTACGTGCCAGATCAGTTTCACCTAAACTGTTCATCAGACAAGAGGAA
GTTCAAGAACTTTACTCTCCAATTTTTCTTATTGTTGCGGCAATAGTGTTTATAACACTTTGCTTCACAC
TCAAAAGAAAGACAGAAGAAAACCTTTACTTTCAGTCGGGACGGCGAATCCCGGGGCTGATAAATCCCTG
GAAAAGGAGATGGAAGAAGAACTTTATTGCAGTGTCTGCGGCTAACCGGTTCAAAAAGATCAGTTCAAGC
GGCGCCCTAGATTACGACATTCCTACGACCGCCTCCGAGAATCTCTATTTCCAGGGTGAATTTGGCTTGG
CACAACATGACGAGGCCGTCGATAACAAGTTTAATAAAGAACAGCAGAACGCTTTCTATGAGATCCTTCA
CTTACCAAATCTGAACGAAGAGCAACGCAACGCTTTCATTCAGAGCCTGAAAGACGATCCCTCGCAGTCT
GCAAATCTCCTGGCCGAAGCCAAGAAGCTGAATGACGCACAGGCTCCAAAAGTTGATAACAAGTTTAACA
AGGAGCAGCAGAATGCTTTCTACGAGATATTGCACCTTCCTAATCTGAATGAGGAACAAAGAAATGCATT
TATCCAGTCCCTAAAAGACGATCCATCACAGAGTGCCAACCTGCTTGCGGAAGCCAAAAAGCTCAATGAT
GCCCAGGCCCCGAAAGTAGACGCGAACCATCAATAAGCTAGCTTGACTGACTGAGATACAGCGTACCTTC
AGCTCACAGACATGATAAGATACATTGATGAGTTTGGACAAACCACAACTAGAATGCAGTGAAAAAAATG
CTTTATTTGTGAAATTTGTGATGCTATTGCTTTATTTGTAACCATTATAAGCTGCAATAAACAAGTTAAC
AACAACAATTGCATTCATTTTATGTTTCAGGTTCAGGGGGAGGTGTGGGAGGTTTTTTAAAGCAAGTAAA
ACCTCTACAAATGTGGTATTGGCCCATCTCTATCGGTATCGTAGCATAACCCCTTGGGGCCTCTAAACGG
GTCTTGAGGGGTTTTTTGTGCCCCTCGGGCCGGATTGCTATCTACCGGCATTGGCGCAGAAAAAAATGCC
TGATGCGACGCTGCGCGTCTTATACTCCCACATATGCCAGATTCAGCAACGGATACGGCTTCCCCAACTT
GCCCACTTCCATACGTGTCCTCCTTACCAGAAATTTATCCTTAAGGTCGTCAGCTATCCTGCAGGCGATC
TCTCGATTTCGATCAAGACATTCCTTTAATGGTCTTTTCTGGACACCACTAGGGGTCAGAAGTAGTTCAT
CAAACTTTCTTCCCTCCCTAATCTCATTGGTTACCTTGGGCTATCGAAACTTAATTAACCAGTCAAGTCA
GCTACTTGGCGAGATCGACTTGTCTGGGTTTCGACTACGCTCAGAATTGCGTCAGTCAAGTTCGATCTGG
TCCTTGCTATTGCACCCGTTCTCCGATTACGAGTTTCATTTAAATCATGTGAGCAAAAGGCCAGCAAAAG
GCCAGGAACCGTAAAAAGGCCGCGTTGCTGGCGTTTTTCCATAGGCTCCGCCCCCCTGACGAGCATCACA
AAAATCGACGCTCAAGTCAGAGGTGGCGAAACCCGACAGGACTATAAAGATACCAGGCGTTTCCCCCTGG
AAGCTCCCTCGTGCGCTCTCCTGTTCCGACCCTGCCGCTTACCGGATACCTGTCCGCCTTTCTCCCTTCG
GGAAGCGTGGCGCTTTCTCATAGCTCACGCTGTAGGTATCTCAGTTCGGTGTAGGTCGTTCGCTCCAAGC
TGGGCTGTGTGCACGAACCCCCCGTTCAGCCCGACCGCTGCGCCTTATCCGGTAACTATCGTCTTGAGTC
CAACCCGGTAAGACACGACTTATCGCCACTGGCAGCAGCCACTGGTAACAGGATTAGCAGAGCGAGGTAT
GTAGGCGGTGCTACAGAGTTCTTGAAGTGGTGGCCTAACTACGGCTACACTAGAAGAACAGTATTTGGTA
TCTGCGCTCTGCTGAAGCCAGTTACCTTCGGAAAAAGAGTTGGTAGCTCTTGATCCGGCAAACAAACCAC
CGCTGGTAGCGGTGGTTTTTTTGTTTGCAAGCAGCAGATTACGCGCAGAAAAAAAGGATCTCAAGAAGAT
CCTTTGATCTTTTCTACGGGGTCTGACGCTCAGTGGAACGAAAACTCACGTTAAGGGATTTTGGTCATGA
GATTATCAAAAAGGATCTTCACCTAGATCCTTTTAAATTAAAAATGAAGTTTTAAATCAATCTAAAGTAT
ATATGAGTAAACTTGGTCTGACAGTTACCAATGCTTAATCAGTGAGGCACCTATCTCAGCGATCTGTCTA
TTTCGTTCATCCATAGTTGCATTTAAATTTCCGAACTCTCCAAGGCCCTCGTCGGAAAATCTTCAAACCT
TTCGTCCGATCCATCTTGCAGGCTACCTCTCGAACGAACTATCGCAAGTCTCTTGGCCGGCCTTGCGCCT
TGGCTATTGCTTGGCAGCGCCTATCGCCAGGTATTACTCCAATCCCGAATATCCGAGATCGGGATCACCC
GAGAGAAGTTCAACCTACATCCTCAATCCCGATCTATCCGAGATCCGAGGAATATCGAAATCGGGGCGCG
CCTGGCCTCCGCGCCGGGTTTTGGCGCCTCCCGCGGGCGCCCCCCTCGTCACGGCGAGCGCTGCCACGTC
AGACGAAGGGCGCAGGAGCGTCCTGATCCTTCCGCCCGGACGCTCAGGACAGCGGCCCGCTGCTCATAAG
ACTCGGCCTTAGAACCCCAGTATCAGCAGAAGGACATTTTAGGACGGGACTTGGGTGACTCTAGGGCACT
GGTTTTCTTTCCAGAGAGCGGAACAGGCGAGGAAAAGTAGTCCCTTCTCGGCGATTCTGCGGAGGGATCT
CCGTGGGGCGGTGAACGCCGATGATTATATAAGGACGCGCCGGGTGTGGCACAGCTAGTTCCGTCGCAGC
CGGGATTTGGGTCGCGGTTCTTGTTTGTGGATCGCTGTGATCGTCACTTGGTGAGTAGCGGGCTGCTGGG
CTGGCCGGGGCTTTCGTGGCCGCCGGGCCGCTCGGTGGGACGGAAGCGTGTGGAGAGACCGCCAAGGGCT
GTAGTCTGGGTCCGCGAGCAAGGTTGCCCTGAACTGGGGGTTGGGGGGAGCGCAGCAAAATGGCGGCTGT
TCCCGAGTCTTGAATGGAAGACGCTTGTGAGGCGGGCTGTGAGGTCGTTGAAACAAGGTGGGGGGCATGG
TGGGCGGCAAGAACCCAAGGTCTTGAGCCCTTCGCTAATGCGGGAAAGCTCTTATTCGGGTGAGATGGGC
TGGGCACCATCTGGGGACCCTGACGTGAAGTTTGTCACTGACTGGAGAACTCGGTTTGTCGTCTGTTGCG
GGGGCGGCAGTTATGGCGGTGCCGTTGGGCAGTGCACCCGTACCTTTGGGAGCGCGCGCCCTCGTCGTGT
CGTGACGTCACCCGTTCTGTTGGCTTATAATGCAGGGTGGGGCCACCTGCCGGTAGGTGTGCGGTAGGCT
TTTCTCCGTCGCAGGACGCAGGGTTCGGGCCTAGGGTAGGCTCTCCTGAATCGACAGGCGCCGGACCTCT
GGTGAGGGGAGGGATAAGTGAGGCGTCAGTTTCTTTGGTCGGTTTTATGTACCTATCTTCTTAAGTAGCT
GAAGCTCCGGTTTTGAACTATGCGCTCGGGGTTGGCGAGTGTGTTTTGTGAAGTTTTTTAGGCACCTTTT
GAAATGTAATCATTTGGGTCAATATGTAATTTTCAGTGTTAGACTTGTAAATTGTCCGCTAAATTCTGGC
CGTTTTTGGCTTTTTTGTTAGACAACATGACCGAGTACAAGCCCACGGTGCGCCTCGCCACCCGCGACGA
CGTCCCCAGGGCCGTACGCACCCTCGCCGCCGCGTTCGCCGACTACCCCGCCACGCGCCACACCGTCGAT
CCGGACCGCCACATCGAGCGGGTCACCGAGCTGCAAGAACTCTTCCTCACGCGCGTCGGGCTCGACATCG
GCAAGGTGTGGGTCGCGGACGACGGCGCCGCGGTGGCGGTCTGGACCACGCCGGAGAGCGTCGAAGCGGG
GGCGGTGTTCGCCGAGATCGGCCCGCGCATGGCCGAGTTGAGCGGTTCCCGGCTGGCCGCGCAGCAACAG
ATGGAGGGCCTCCTGGCGCCGCACCGGCCCAAGGAGCCCGCGTGGTTCCTGGCCACCGTCGGCGTCTCGC
CCGACCACCAGGGCAAGGGTCTGGGCAGCGCCGTCGTGCTCCCCGGAGTGGAGGCCGCCGAGCGCGCCGG
GGTGCCCGCCTTCCTGGAGACCTCCGCGCCCCGCAACCTCCCCTTCTACGAGCGGCTCGGCTTCACCGTC
ACCGCCGACGTCGAGGTGCCCGAAGGACCGCGCACCTGGTGCATGACCCGCAAGCCCGGTGCCTAGGCTA
GTATGTAAGCCTAGTCTTAGATAATAAAATCGCTATCCATCGAAGATGGATGTGTGTTGGTTTTTTGTGT
GTGTAACGCTAGGCGCGCCTGGTGTACCGAGAACGATCCTCTCAGTGCGAGTCTCGACGATCCATATCGT
TGCTTGGCAGTCAGCCAGTCGGAATCCAGCTTGGGACCCAGGAAGTCCAATCGTCAGATATTGTACTCAA
GCCTGGTCACGGCAGCGTACCGATCTGTTTAAACCTAGATATTGATAGTCTGATCGGTCAACGTATAATC
GAGTCCTAGCTTTTGCAAACATCTATCAAGAGACAGGATCAGCAGGAGGCTTTCGCATGAGTATTCAACA
TTTCCGTGTCGCCCTTATTCCCTTTTTTGCGGCATTTTGCCTTCCTGTTTTTGCTCACCCAGAAACGCTG
GTGAAAGTAAAAGATGCTGAAGATCAGTTGGGTGCGCGAGTGGGTTACATCGAACTGGATCTCAACAGCG
GTAAGATCCTTGAGAGTTTTCGCCCCGAAGAACGCTTTCCAATGATGAGCACTTTTAAAGTTCTGCTATG
TGGCGCGGTATTATCCCGTATTGACGCCGGGCAAGAGCAACTCGGTCGCCGCATACACTATTCTCAGAAT
GACTTGGTTGAGTATTCACCAGTCACAGAAAAGCATCTTACGGATGGCATGACAGTAAGAGAATTATGCA
GTGCTGCCATAACCATGAGTGATAACACTGCGGCCAACTTACTTCTGACAACGATTGGAGGACCGAAGGA
GCTAACCGCTTTTTTGCACAACATGGGGGATCATGTAACTCGCCTTGATCGTTGGGAACCGGAGCTGAAT
GAAGCCATACCAAACGACGAGCGTGACACCACGATGCCTGTAGCAATGGCAACAACCTTGCGTAAACTAT
TAACTGGCGAACTACTTACTCTAGCTTCCCGGCAACAGTTGATAGACTGGATGGAGGCGGATAAAGTTGC
AGGACCACTTCTGCGCTCGGCCCTTCCGGCTGGCTGGTTTATTGCTGATAAATCTGGAGCCGGTGAGCGT
GGGTCTCGCGGTATCATTGCAGCACTGGGGCCAGATGGTAAGCCCTCCCGTATCGTAGTTATCTACACGA
CGGGGAGTCAGGCAACTATGGATGAACGAAATAGACAGATCGCTGAGATAGGTGCCTCACTGATTAAGCA
TTGGTAACCGATTCTAGGTGCATTGGCGCAGAAAAAAATGCCTGATGCGACGCTGCGCGTCTTATACTCC
CACATATGCCAGATTCAGCAACGGATACGGCTTCCCCAACTTGCCCACTTCCATACGTGTCCTCCTTACC
AGAAATTTATCCTTAAGATCGTTTAAACTCGACTCTGGCTCTATCGAATCTCCGTCGTTTCGAGCTTACG
CGAACAGCCGTGGCGCTCATTTGCTCGTCGGGCATCGAATCTCGTCAGCTATCGTCAGCTTACCTTTTTG
GCAGCGATCGCGGCTCCCGACATCTTGGACCATTAGCTCCACAGGTATCTTCTTCCCTCTAGTGGTCATA
ACAGCAGCTTCAGCTACCTCTCAATTCAAAAAACCCCTCAAGACCCGTTTAGAGGCCCCAAGGGGTTATG
CTATCAATCGTTGCGTTACACACACAAAAAACCAACACACATCCATCTTCGATGGATAGCGATTTTATTA
TCTAACTGCTGATCGAGTGTAGCCAGATCTAGTAATCAATTACGGGGTCATTAGTTCATAGCCCATATAT
GGAGTTCCGCGTTACATAACTTACGGTAAATGGCCCGCCTGGCTGACCGCCCAACGACCCCCGCCCATTG
ACGTCAATAATGACGTATGTTCCCATAGTAACGCCAATAGGGACTTTCCATTGACGTCAATGGGTGGAGT
ATTTACGGTAAACTGCCCACTTGGCAGTACATCAAGTGTATCATATGCCAAGTACGCCCCCTATTGACGT
CAATGACGGTAAATGGCCCGCCTGGCATTATGCCCAGTACATGACCTTATGGGACTTTCCTACTTGGCAG
TACATCTACGTATTAGTCATCGCTATTACCATGCTGATGCGGTTTTGGCAGTACATCAATGGGCGTGGAT
AGCGGTTTGACTCACGGGGATTTCCAAGTCTCCACCCCATTGACGTCAATGGGAGTTTGTTTTGGCACCA
AAATCAACGGGACTTTCCAAAATGTCGTAACAACTCCGCCCCATTGACGCAAATGGGCGGTAGGCGTGTA
CGGTGGGAGGTCTATATAAGCAGAGCTGGTTTAGTGAACCGTCAGATCAGATCTTTGTCGATCCTACCAT
CCACTCGACACACCCGCCAGCGGCCGC
Features (pLannotate 1.2.2; 21 found; start..end, strand, type, name):
      5..367     +  CDS            NS7A_SARS2: Experimental evidence at protein level: Swiss-Prot protein existence level 1. Plays a role as antagonist of host tetherin (BST2), disrupting its antiviral effect. Acts by binding to BST2 thereby interfering with its glycosylation. May suppress small interfering RNA (siRNA). May bind to host ITGAL, thereby playing a role in attachment or modulation of leukocytes. From Severe acute respiratory syndrome coronavirus 2 (2019-nCoV) (SARS-CoV-2).
    422..499     +  CDS            MYLK2 (fragment): MYLK2_HUMAN - Experimental evidence at protein level: Swiss-Prot protein existence level 1. Implicated in the level of global muscle contraction and cardiac function. Phosphorylates a specific serine in the N-terminus of a myosin light chain. From Homo sapiens (Human).
    581..931     +  CDS            spa (fragment): SPA_STAAU - Experimental evidence at protein level: Swiss-Prot protein existence level 1. Plays a role in the inhibition of the host innate and adaptive immune responses. Possesses five immunoglobulin-binding domains that capture both the fragment crystallizable region (Fc region) and the Fab region (part of Ig that identifies antigen) of immunoglobulins (By similarity). In turn, Staphylococcus aureus is protected from phagocytic killing via inhibition of Ig Fc region. In addition, the host elicited B-cell response is prevented due to a decrease of antibody-secreting cell proliferation that en
    996..1117    -  polyA_signal   SV40 poly(A) signal: SV40 polyadenylation signal
   1140..1209    -  CDS            large T antigen (fragment): large T antigen from SV40 (simian virus 40)
   1232..1278    +  terminator     T7 terminator: transcription terminator for bacteriophage T7 RNA polymerase
   1308..1444    +  terminator     rrnG terminator: transcription terminator from the E. coli ribosomal RNA rrnG operon (Albrechtsen et al., 1991)
   1489..1560    +  misc_feature   3' β-globin insulator: insulator downstream of the human β-globin locus (Farrell et al., 2002)
   1786..2374    -  rep_origin     ori: high-copy-number ColE1/pMB1/pBR322/pUC origin of replication
   2546..2610    -  CDS            bla(M) (fragment): β-lactamase lacking the signal sequence; bla(M); allows cytosolic expression of β-lactamase
   2874..4083    +  promoter       UbC promoter: human ubiquitin C promoter
   4087..4684    +  CDS            PuroR (fragment): puromycin N-acetyltransferase; pac from Streptomyces; confers resistance to puromycin
   4713..4761    +  polyA_signal   poly(A) signal: synthetic polyadenylation signal
   5027..5887    +  CDS            AmpR: β-lactamase; bla; confers resistance to ampicillin, carbenicillin, and related antibiotics
   5900..6036    +  terminator     rrnG terminator: transcription terminator from the E. coli ribosomal RNA rrnG operon (Albrechtsen et al., 1991)
   6181..6252    +  misc_feature   5' β-globin insulator: insulator upstream of the human β-globin locus (Farrell et al., 2002)
   6257..6303    -  terminator     T7 terminator: transcription terminator for bacteriophage T7 RNA polymerase
   6321..6369    -  polyA_signal   poly(A) signal: synthetic polyadenylation signal
   6450..6753    +  enhancer       CMV enhancer: human cytomegalovirus immediate early enhancer
   6826..6843    -  promoter       CMV promoter (fragment): human cytomegalovirus (CMV) immediate early promoter
   6906..6957    +  promoter       CMVd2 promoter: truncated human cytomegalovirus (CMV) immediate early promoter that yields moderately reduced expression relative to the full-length promoter
