[The description below was written by a language model from this plasmid's Addgene catalogue record and pLannotate feature annotations shown in this document.]
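Description:
pGBW-m4133471 is a mammalian expression plasmid for the wild-type ORF7a accessory protein of SARS-CoV-2, built on the pTwist_CMV_Puro_6 backbone. It is maintained in E. coli as a high-copy plasmid through a ColE1/pUC-type origin and selected with ampicillin via a full-length β-lactamase gene. A separate mammalian selection cassette, in which the human ubiquitin C promoter drives puromycin N-acetyltransferase followed by a synthetic polyadenylation signal, allows enrichment or stable selection of transfected cells with puromycin.

The ORF7a coding sequence lies at the start of the annotated record, directly downstream (across the circular junction) of the CMV immediate-early enhancer and promoter elements; the annotation tool matched the core promoter region to a truncated CMV variant. The catalogue lists a C-terminal, TEV-cleavable TAP tag supplied by the backbone. This fits the two annotated fragments following the insert: a short stretch of myosin light chain kinase 2, which corresponds to a calmodulin-binding peptide, and immunoglobulin-binding domains of Staphylococcus aureus protein A. The TEV site itself is not annotated, but in the classic TAP arrangement it sits between these two modules, permitting sequential IgG and calmodulin affinity steps. An SV40 polyadenylation region is annotated after the fusion, on the reverse strand. The expression unit is flanked by β-globin insulator elements together with bacterial rrnG and T7 terminators, which help isolate it from neighbouring transcription.

The record gives only expression of ORF7a as the purpose, but the tag design suits tandem affinity purification and identification of host interaction partners of this viral protein, which is described as an antagonist of host tetherin (BST2).
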