Addgene plasmid #152769: pGBW-m4133471
Purpose: Mammalian expression plasmid for SARS-CoV-2 ORF7a protein
Depositing lab: Ginkgo Bioworks & Benjie Chen. Depositing organization: Ginkgo Bioworks.
Backbone
  Vector backbone: pTwist_CMV_Puro_6
  Backbone size w/o insert (bp): 6080
  Vector type: Mammalian Expression
  Selectable markers: Puromycin
Growth in bacteria
  Bacterial resistance: Ampicillin, 100 μg/mL
  Growth temperature: 37°C
  Growth strain: DH5alpha
  Copy number: High Copy
Gene/Insert
  Gene/Insert name: SARS-CoV-2 ORF7a protein
  Species: Severe acute respiratory syndrome coronavirus 2
  Insert size (bp): 359
  Mutation: wt
  Entrez Gene: ORF7a (a.k.a. GU280_gp07)
  Promoter: CMV
  Tag / fusion protein: Cleavable TEV;TapTag (C terminal on backbone)
  Cloning method: Unknown
Resource information
  A portion of this plasmid was derived from a plasmid made by: GinkgoBioworks
Depositor comments: NCBI reference sequence: YP_009724395.1
How to cite: pGBW-m4133471 was a gift from Ginkgo Bioworks & Benjie Chen (Addgene plasmid # 152769 ; http://n2t.net/addgene:152769 ; RRID:Addgene_152769)
